>Addgene plasmid #236966 | FBXO22-HaloTag Fusion Vector | addgene full sequence | sequence record 473330 | Addgene NGS Result
GGCATGCAAGCTGATTTGGCTGCTGCCACCGCTGAGCAAGGCCGCTTCGAGCAGACATGATAAGATACAT
TGATGAGTTTGGACAAACCACAACTAGAATGCAGTGAAAAAAATGCTTTATTTGTGAAATTTGTGATGCT
ATTGCTTTATTTGTAACCATTATAAGCTGCAATAAACAAGTTAACAACAACAATTGCATTCATTTTATGT
TTCAGGTTCAGGGGGAGATGTGGGAGGTTTTTTTAAGCAAGTAAAACCTCTACAAATGTGGTAAAATCTT
AATTAAGAATTCTAATATAACTTCGTATAGCATACATTATACGAAGTTATGGATCCACTGTTGACAATTA
ATCATCGGCATAGTATATCGGCATAGTATAATACGACAAGGTGAGGAACTAAACCCAGGAGGCAGATCAT
GATTGAACAAGATGGATTGCACGCAGGTTCTCCGGCCGCTTGGGTGGAGAGGCTATTCGGCTATGACTGG
GCACAACAGACAATCGGCTGCTCTGATGCCGCCGTGTTCCGGCTGTCAGCGCAGGGGCGCCCGGTTCTTT
TTGTCAAGACCGACCTGTCCGGTGCCCTGAATGAACTGCAGGACGAGGCAGCGCGGCTATCGTGGCTGGC
CACGACGGGCGTTCCTTGCGCAGCTGTGCTCGACGTTGTCACTGAAGCGGGAAGGGACTGGCTGCTATTG
GGCGAAGTGCCGGGGCAGGATCTCCTGTCATCTCACCTTGCTCCTGCCGAGAAAGTATCCATCATGGCTG
ATGCAATGCGGCGGCTGCATACGCTTGATCCGGCTACCTGCCCATTCGACCACCAAGCGAAACATCGCAT
CGAGCGAGCACGTACTCGGATGGAAGCCGGTCTTGTCGATCAGGATGATCTGGACGAAGAGCATCAGGGG
CTCGCGCCAGCCGAACTGTTCGCCAGGCTCAAGGCGCGCATGCCCGACGGCGAGGATCTCGTCGTGACCC
ATGGCGATGCCTGCTTGCCGAATATCATGGTGGAAAATGGCCGCTTTTCTGGATTCATCGACTGTGGCCG
GCTGGGTGTGGCGGACCGCTATCAGGACATAGCGTTGGCTACCCGTGATATTGCTGAAGAGCTTGGCGGC
GAATGGGCTGACCGCTTCCTCGTGCTTTACGGTATCGCCGCTCCCGATTCGCAGCGCATCGCCTTCTATC
GCCTTCTTGACGAGTTCTTCTGATTCGAAATGACCGACCAAGCGACGCCCAACCGGTATCAGCTCACTCA
AAGGCGGTAATACGGTTATCCACAGAATCAGGGGATAACGCAGGAAAGAACATGTGAGCAAAAGGCCAGC
AAAAGGCCAGGAACCGTAAAAAGGCCGCGTTGCTGGCGTTTTTCCATAGGCTCCGCCCCCCTGACGAGCA
TCACAAAAATCGACGCTCAAGTCAGAGGTGGCGAAACCCGACAGGACTATAAAGATACCAGGCGTTTCCC
CCTGGAAGCTCCCTCGTGCGCTCTCCTGTTCCGACCCTGCCGCTTACCGGATACCTGTCCGCCTTTCTCC
CTTCGGGAAGCGTGGCGCTTTCTCATAGCTCACGCTGTAGGTATCTCAGTTCGGTGTAGGTCGTTCGCTC
CAAGCTGGGCTGTGTGCACGAACCCCCCGTTCAGCCCGACCGCTGCGCCTTATCCGGTAACTATCGTCTT
GAGTCCAACCCGGTAAGACACGACTTATCGCCACTGGCAGCAGCCACTGGTAACAGGATTAGCAGAGCGA
GGTATGTAGGCGGTGCTACAGAGTTCTTGAAGTGGTGGCCTAACTACGGCTACACTAGAAGGACAGTATT
TGGTATCTGCGCTCTGCTGAAGCCAGTTACCTTCGGAAAAAGAGTTGGTAGCTCTTGATCCGGCAAACAA
ACCACCGCTGGTAGCGGTGGTTTTTTTGTTTGCAAGCAGCAGATTACGCGCAGAAAAAAAGGATTTCAAG
AAGATCCTTTGATCTTTTCTACGGGGTCTGACGCTCAGTGGAACGAAAACTCACGTTAAGGGATTTTGGT
CATGAGATTATCAAAAAGGATCTTCACCTAGATCCTTTTATAGTCCGGAATCGTCACACAAAAAACCAAC
ACACAGATGTAATGAAAATAAAGATATTTTATTGCGGCCATCGTGATGGCTAGAGTTTAGCCCTCCCACA
CATAACCAGAGGGCAGCAATTCACGAATCCCAACTGCCGTCGGCTGTCCATCACTGTCCTTCACTATGGC
TTTGATCCCAGGATGCAGATCGAGAAGCACCTGTCGGCACCGTCCGCAGGGGCTCAAGATGCCCCTGTTC
TCATTTCCGATCGCGACGATACAAGTCAGGTTGCCAGCTGCCGCAGCAGCAGCAGTGCCCAGCACCACGA
GTTCTGCACAAGGTCCCCCAGTAAAATGATATACATTGACACCAGTGAAGATGCGGCCGTCGCTAGAGAG
AGCTGCGCTGGCGACGCTGTAGTCTTCAGAGATGGGGATGCTGTTGATTGTAGCCGTTGCTCTTTCAATG
AGGGTGGATTCTTCTTGAGACAAAGGCTTGGCCATGGTGGCGCTAGTGTCAGAAGAATCGAGCTTTTTGC
AAAAGCCTAGGCCTCCAAAAAAGCCTCCTCACTACTTCTGGAATAGCTCAGAGGCCGAGGCGGCCTCGGC
CTCTGCATAAATAAAAAAAATTAGTCAGCCATGGGGCGGAGAATGGGCGGAACTGGGCGGAGTTAGGGGC
GGGATGGGCGGAGTTAGGGGCGGGACTATGGTTGCTGACTAATTGAGATGCATGCTTTGCATACTTCTGC
CTGCTGGGGAGCCTGGGGACTTTCCACACCTGGTTGCTGACTAATTGAGATGCATGCTTTGCATACTTCT
GCCTGCTGGGGAGCCTGGGGACTTTCCACACCCTAACTGACACACATTCCACAGCTGGTTCTTTCCGCCT
CAGAAGGTACCTAACCAAGTTCCTCTTTCAGAGGTTATTTCAGGCCATGGTGCTGCGCAAGACGCGTTAA
TTAAGACGTCGGCAGTGAAAAAAATGCTTTATTTGTGAAATTTGTGATGCTATTGCTTTATTTGTAACCA
TTATAAGCTGCAATAAACAAGTTAACAACAACAATTGCATTCATTTTATGTTTCAGGTTCAGGGGGAGGT
GTGGGAGGTTTTTTAAAGCAAGTAAAACCTCTACAAATGTGGTATGGCTGATTATGATCCGCGGCCGCAA
TACGTCGACGTTATCAGCTGACTTCGTACGAGAGCCTAGGATTATGGCGCGCCACTAGTTATTAATAGTA
ATCAATTACGGGGTCATTAGTTCATAGCCCATATATGGAGTTCCGCGTTACATAACTTACGGTAAATGGC
CCGCCTGGCTGACCGCCCAACGACCCCCGCCCATTGACGTCAATAATGACGTATGTTCCCATAGTAACGC
CAATAGGGACTTTCCATTGACGTCAATGGGTGGAGTATTTACGGTAAACTGCCCACTTGGCAGTACATCA
AGTGTATCATATGCCAAGTCCGCCCCCTATTGACGTCAATGACGGTAAATGGCCCGCCTGGCATTATGCC
CAGTACATGACCTTACGGGACTTTCCTACTTGGCAGTACATCTACGTATTAGTCATCGCTATTACCATGG
TGATGCGGTTTTGGCAGTACACCAATGGGCGTGGATAGCGGTTTGACTCACGGGGATTTCCAAGTCTCCA
CCCCATTGACGTCAATGGGAGTTTGTTTTGGCACCAAAATCAACGGGACTTTCCAAAATGTCGTAATAAC
CCCGCCCCGTTGACGCAAATGGGCGGTAGGCGTGTACGGTGGGAGGTCTATATAAGCAGAGCTGGTTTAG
TGAACCGTCAGATCACTAGAAGCTTTATTGCGGTAGTTTATCACAGTTAAATTGCTAACGCAGTCAGTGC
TTCTGACACAACAGTCTCGAACTTAAGCTGCAGAAGTTGGTCGTGAGGCACTGGGCAGGTAAGTATCAAG
GTTACAAGACAGGTTTAAGGAGACCAATAGAAACTGGGCTTGTCGAGACAGAGAAGACTCTTGCGTTTCT
GATAGGCACCTATTGGTCTTACTGACATCCACTTTGCCTTTCTCTCCACAGGTGTCCACTCCCAGTTCAA
TTACAGCTCTTAAGGCTAGAGTATTAATACGACTCACTATAGGGCTAGCGATCGCCATGGAGCCGGTAGG
CTGCTGCGGCGAGTGCCGCGGCTCCTCCGTAGACCCGCGGAGCACCTTCGTGTTGAGTAACCTGGCGGAG
GTGGTGGAGCGTGTGCTCACCTTCCTGCCCGCCAAGGCGTTGCTGCGGGTGGCCTGCGTGTGCCGCTTAT
GGAGGGAGTGTGTGCGCAGAGTATTGCGGACCCATCGGAGCGTAACCTGGATCTCCGCAGGCCTGGCGGA
GGCCGGCCACCTGGAGGGGCATTGCTTGGTTCGCGTGGTAGCAGAGGAGCTTGAGAATGTTCGCATCTTA
CCACATACAGTTCTTTACATGGCTGATTCAGAAACTTTCATTAGTCTGGAAGAGTGTCGTGGCCATAAGA
GAGCAAGGAAAAGAACTAGTATGGAAACAGCACTTGCCCTTGAGAAGCTATTCCCCAAACAATGCCAAGT
CCTTGGGATTGTGACCCCAGGAATTGTAGTGACTCCAATGGGATCAGGTAGCAATCGACCTCAGGAAATA
GAAATTGGAGAATCTGGTTTTGCTTTATTATTCCCTCAAATTGAAGGAATAAAAATACAACCCTTTCATT
TTATTAAGGATCCAAAGAATTTAACATTAGAAAGACATCAACTCACTGAAGTAGGTCTTTTAGATAACCC
TGAACTTCGTGTGGTCCTTGTCTTTGGTTATAATTGCTGTAAGGTGGGAGCCAGTAATTATCTGCAGCAA
GTAGTCAGCACTTTCAGTGATATGAATATCATCTTGGCTGGAGGCCAGGTGGACAACCTGTCATCACTGA
CTTCTGAAAAGAACCCTCTGGATATTGATGCCTCGGGTGTGGTTGGACTGTCATTTAGTGGACACCGAAT
CCAGAGTGCCACTGTGCTCCTCAACGAGGACGTCAGTGATGAGAAGACTGCTGAGGCTGCGATGCAGCGC
CTCAAAGCGGCCAACATTCCAGAGCATAACACCATTGGCTTCATGTTTGCATGCGTTGGCAGGGGCTTTC
AGTATTACAGAGCCAAGGGGAATGTTGAGGCTGATGCATTTAGAAAGTTTTTTCCTAGTGTTCCCTTATT
CGGCTTCTTTGGAAATGGAGAAATTGGATGTGATCGGATAGTCACTGGGAACTTTATATTGAGGAAATGT
AATGAGGTAAAAGATGATGATCTGTTTCATAGCTATACAACAATAATGGCACTCATACATCTGGGGTCAT
CTAAAGTTTCTCTCGAGCCAACCACTGAGGATCTGTACTTTCAGAGCGATAACGATGGATCCGAAATCGG
TACTGGCTTTCCATTCGACCCCCATTATGTGGAAGTCCTGGGCGAGCGCATGCACTACGTCGATGTTGGT
CCGCGCGATGGCACCCCTGTGCTGTTCCTGCACGGTAACCCGACCTCCTCCTACGTGTGGCGCAACATCA
TCCCGCATGTTGCACCGACCCATCGCTGCATTGCTCCAGACCTGATCGGTATGGGCAAATCCGACAAACC
AGACCTGGGTTATTTCTTCGACGACCACGTCCGCTTCATGGATGCCTTCATCGAAGCCCTGGGTCTGGAA
GAGGTCGTCCTGGTCATTCACGACTGGGGCTCCGCTCTGGGTTTCCACTGGGCCAAGCGCAATCCAGAGC
GCGTCAAAGGTATTGCATTTATGGAGTTCATCCGCCCTATCCCGACCTGGGACGAATGGCCAGAATTTGC
CCGCGAGACCTTCCAGGCCTTCCGCACCACCGACGTCGGCCGCAAGCTGATCATCGATCAGAACGTTTTT
ATCGAGGGTACGCTGCCGATGGGTGTCGTCCGCCCGCTGACTGAAGTCGAGATGGACCATTACCGCGAGC
CGTTCCTGAATCCTGTTGACCGCGAGCCACTGTGGCGCTTCCCAAACGAGCTGCCAATCGCCGGTGAGCC
AGCGAACATCGTCGCGCTGGTCGAAGAATACATGGACTGGCTGCACCAGTCCCCTGTCCCGAAGCTGCTG
TTCTGGGGCACCCCAGGCGTTCTGATCCCACCGGCCGAAGCCGCTCGCCTGGCCAAAAGCCTGCCTAACT
GCAAGGCTGTGGACATCGGCCCGGGTCTGAATCTGCTGCAAGAAGACAACCCGGACCTGATCGGCAGCGA
GATCGCGCGCTGGCTGTCTACTCTGGAGATTTCCGGTTAATAGAATTCTAGAGTCGACCTGCA
Features (pLannotate 1.2.2; 19 found; start..end, strand, type, name):
     61..182     -  polyA_signal   SV40 poly(A) signal: SV40 polyadenylation signal
    205..273     -  CDS            large T antigen (fragment): large T antigen from SV40 (simian virus 40)
    297..330     +  protein_bind   loxP: Cre-mediated recombination occurs in the 8-bp core sequence (GCATACAT). Cre recombinase
    340..387     +  promoter       EM7 promoter: synthetic bacterial promoter&nbsp
    419..1210    +  CDS            neo: KKA2_KLEPN - Also known as kan, nptII. Experimental evidence at protein level: Swiss-Prot protein existence level 1. Resistance to kanamycin, neomycin, paromomycin, ribostamycin, butirosin and gentamicin B. From Klebsiella pneumoniae.
   1371..1959    -  rep_origin     ori: high-copy-number ColE1/pMB1/pBR322/pUC origin of replication
   2085..2133    -  polyA_signal   poly(A) signal: synthetic polyadenylation signal
   2157..2555    -  CDS            BSD: blasticidin S deaminase; Aspergillus terreus BSD; confers resistance to blasticidin
   2586..2943    -  promoter       SV40 promoter: SV40 enhancer and early promoter
   3022..3103    -  polyA_signal   SV40 poly(A) signal: SV40 polyadenylation signal
   3126..3209    -  CDS            large T antigen (fragment): large T antigen from SV40 (simian virus 40)
   3274..3639    +  enhancer       CMV enhancer: human cytomegalovirus immediate early enhancer
   3641..3840    +  promoter       CMV promoter: human cytomegalovirus (CMV) immediate early promoter
   3979..4111    +  intron         chimeric intron: chimera between introns from human β-globin and immunoglobulin heavy chain genes
   4155..4173    +  promoter       T7 promoter: promoter for bacteriophage T7 RNA polymerase
   4187..5395    +  CDS            FBXO22: FBX22_HUMAN - Also known as FBX22. Experimental evidence at protein level: Swiss-Prot protein existence level 1. Substrate-recognition component of the SCF (SKP1-CUL1-F-box protein)-type E3 ubiquitin ligase complex. Promotes the proteasome- dependent degradation of key sarcomeric proteins, such as alpha-actinin (ACTN2) and filamin-C (FLNC), essential for maintenance of normal contractile function. From Homo sapiens (Human).
   5417..5437    +  CDS            TEV site: tobacco etch virus (TEV) protease recognition and cleavage site
   5453..6336    +  CDS            HaloTag® (fragment): modified bacterial dehalogenase that forms covalent bonds with chloroalkane derivatives
   6347..12      +  misc_feature   MCS (fragment) (across the origin): pUC18/19 multiple cloning site
