[The description below was written by a language model from this plasmid's Addgene catalogue record and pLannotate feature annotations shown in this document.]
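Description:
FBXO22-HaloTag Fusion Vector is a 6.4 kb mammalian expression plasmid built on the pFC221K HaloTag CMV-Blast BiBRET backbone. It is used to produce human FBXO22 carrying a C-terminal HaloTag. In bacteria it replicates from a high-copy ColE1/pUC-type origin and is selected with kanamycin, through a neo/nptII gene driven by the synthetic bacterial EM7 promoter. A single loxP site is annotated just upstream of that promoter, but the record does not state its purpose. For selection in mammalian cells, a separate cassette on the opposite strand places the blasticidin S deaminase gene (BSD) under the SV40 enhancer/early promoter, followed by a synthetic poly(A) signal.

The expression unit begins with the CMV immediate-early enhancer and promoter, followed by a chimeric β-globin/immunoglobulin intron that generally improves transcript processing and expression. A T7 promoter sits just ahead of the coding region and could support in vitro transcription. The unmutated FBXO22 open reading frame follows. FBXO22 encodes an F-box protein that acts as the substrate-recognition subunit of an SCF-type E3 ubiquitin ligase. A short linker containing a TEV protease cleavage site joins it to HaloTag, a modified bacterial dehalogenase that bonds covalently to chloroalkane ligands. An SV40 poly(A) signal lies downstream of the fusion, although it is annotated on the opposite strand. A second SV40 poly(A) element is annotated upstream of the CMV enhancer.

The stated purpose is CMV-driven expression of the fusion protein in mammalian cells. HaloTag allows fluorescent labelling, capture on chloroalkane resins with optional TEV release, or use as an energy acceptor. The backbone name suggests BRET-type proximity assays, though the record does not describe a specific application.
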