Addgene plasmid #236966: FBXO22-HaloTag Fusion Vector
Purpose: Express FBXO22-HaloTag(R) Fusion Protein in Mammalian Cells under a CMV promoter
Depositing lab: Promega Corporation.
Backbone
  Vector backbone: pFC221K HaloTag(R) CMV-Blast BiBRET Vector
  Vector type: Mammalian Expression
  Selectable markers: Blasticidin
Growth in bacteria
  Bacterial resistance: Kanamycin, 50 μg/mL
  Growth temperature: 37°C
  Growth strain: DH5alpha
  Copy number: High Copy
Gene/Insert
  Gene/Insert name: FBXO22
  Species: H. sapiens (human)
  Mutation: None
  Entrez Gene: FBXO22 (a.k.a. FBX22, FISTC1, TYMAS)
  Promoter: CMV
  Tag / fusion protein: HaloTag (R) (C terminal on backbone)
  Cloning method: Other
Terms and licenses: Academic/Nonprofit Terms; Industry Terms
How to cite: FBXO22-HaloTag Fusion Vector was a gift from Promega Corporation (Addgene plasmid # 236966 ; http://n2t.net/addgene:236966 ; RRID:Addgene_236966)
